Addgene plasmid #87298: pGADT7 Hsh155 K335N
Purpose: Encodes Y2H Gal4 activation domain for Hsh155 K335N
Depositing lab: Aaron Hoskins. Depositing organization: University of Wisconsin, Madison. Publication: SF3b1 mutations associated with myelodysplastic syndromes alter the fidelity of branchsite selection in yeast. Carrocci TJ, Zoerner DM, Paulson JC, Hoskins AA. Nucleic Acids Res. 2017 Jan 6. pii: gkw1349. doi: 10.1093/nar/gkw1349. PubMed 28062854.
Backbone
  Vector backbone: pGADT7
  Backbone manufacturer: Clontech
  Backbone size w/o insert (bp): 7987
  Total vector size (bp): 10910
  Vector type: Bacterial Expression, Yeast Expression
  Selectable markers: LEU2
Growth in bacteria
  Bacterial resistance: Ampicillin, 100 μg/mL
  Growth temperature: 37°C
  Growth strain: DH5alpha
  Copy number: Unknown
Gene/Insert
  Gene/Insert name: HSH155
  Species: S. cerevisiae (budding yeast)
  Insert size (bp): 2923
  Mutation: K335N
  GenBank ID: NP_014015.1
  Entrez Gene: HSH155 (a.k.a. YMR288W)
  Tag / fusion protein: GAL4 AD (N terminal on backbone); HA (N terminal on backbone)
  Cloning method: Restriction Enzyme; 5′ cloning site XmaI (not destroyed); 3′ cloning site BamHI (not destroyed)
  Sequencing primers: 5′ CCAGTGAATTCCACCCGGGAATGAGTCATCCGATTCAATTTG; 3′ GCTCGAGCTCGATGGATCCTCACAGAACTAAATCCAGTTCTTC
Terms and licenses: Academic/Nonprofit Terms; Industry Terms: Not Available to Industry
How to cite: pGADT7 Hsh155 K335N was a gift from Aaron Hoskins (Addgene plasmid # 87298 ; http://n2t.net/addgene:87298 ; RRID:Addgene_87298)
