[The description below was written by a language model from this plasmid's Addgene catalogue record and pLannotate feature annotations shown in this document.]
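Description:
pGADT7 Hsh155 K335N is a yeast two-hybrid "prey" plasmid built on the Clontech pGADT7 backbone, a shuttle vector that can be maintained in both E. coli and Saccharomyces cerevisiae. In bacteria it replicates from a high-copy ColE1/pUC-type origin and is selected through the β-lactamase (AmpR) gene. In yeast it is carried episomally by the 2μ origin and selected by complementation of leucine auxotrophy with the LEU2 marker, which is expressed from its own promoter. The catalogue lists a total size of about 10.9 kb, consistent with the 10,890-nt sequenced record.

The expression cassette is driven by the constitutive yeast ADH1 promoter and closed by the ADH1 terminator. It encodes, in order, an SV40 large T antigen nuclear localization signal, the GAL4 transcriptional activation domain, an HA epitope tag and the full-length S. cerevisiae HSH155 open reading frame, inserted between the XmaI and BamHI sites. HSH155 is the yeast orthologue of the spliceosomal protein SF3b1, which contacts the pre-mRNA around the branch site early in spliceosome assembly. This version carries the K335N substitution. A T7 promoter lies between the activation domain and the HA tag, a standard pGADT7 feature that allows in vitro transcription of the HA-tagged insert without the GAL4 portion. Residual lac regulatory fragments and two loxP sites are annotated in the backbone and have no stated role here.

The plasmid is meant to be paired with a GAL4 DNA-binding-domain "bait" construct to test how the K335N change affects Hsh155 interactions with partner proteins. It comes from a study of how SF3b1 mutations associated with myelodysplastic syndromes alter the fidelity of branch site selection in yeast.
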