Features (pLannotate 1.2.2; 25 found; start..end, strand, type, name):
     68..406     +  CDS            YO085_YEAST: Protein predicted: Swiss-Prot protein existence level 4. From Saccharomyces cerevisiae (strain ATCC 204508 / S288c) (Baker's yeast).
    771..1475    +  promoter       ADH1 promoter: S. cerevisiae ADH1; promoter for alcohol dehydrogenase 1
   1521..1540    +  CDS            SV40 NLS (fragment): nuclear localization signal of SV40 (simian virus 40) large T antigen
   1557..1898    +  CDS            GAL4 activation domain: activation domain of the GAL4 transcriptional activator; Saccharomyces cerevisiae GAL4 (truncated)
   1904..1922    +  promoter       T7 promoter: promoter for bacteriophage T7 RNA polymerase
   1941..1967    +  CDS            HA: HA (human influenza hemagglutinin) epitope tag
   2004..4916    +  CDS            HSH155: SF3B1_YEAST - Experimental evidence at protein level: Swiss-Prot protein existence level 1. Contacts pre-mRNA on both sides of the branch site early in spliceosome assembly. From Saccharomyces cerevisiae (strain ATCC 204508 / S288c) (Baker's yeast).
   5180..5314    +  CDS            ADH1 (fragment): ADH1_YEAST - Also known as ADC1. Experimental evidence at protein level: Swiss-Prot protein existence level 1. This isozyme preferentially catalyzes the conversion of primary unbranched alcohols to their corresponding aldehydes. Also shows activity toward secondary alcohols. From Saccharomyces cerevisiae (strain ATCC 204508 / S288c) (Baker's yeast).
   5318..5505    +  terminator     ADH1 terminator: S. cerevisiae ADH1; transcription terminator for the S. cerevisiae alcohol dehydrogenase 1 (ADH1) gene
   5622..6716    -  CDS            LEU2: 3-isopropylmalate dehydrogenase, required for leucine biosynthesis; S. cerevisiae LEU2; yeast auxotrophic marker
   6717..7122    -  promoter       LEU2 promoter: S. cerevisiae LEU2
   7186..7208    -  protein_bind   lac operator (fragment): The lac repressor binds to the lac operator to inhibit transcription in E. coli. This inhibition can be relieved by adding lactose or isopropyl-β-D-thiogalactopyranoside (IPTG). lac repressor encoded by lacI
   7212..7242    -  promoter       lac promoter: promoter for the E. coli lac operon
   7257..7278    -  protein_bind   CAP binding site: CAP binding activates transcription in the presence of cAMP. E. coli catabolite activator protein
   7291..7332    -  CDS            lacI (fragment): lac repressor; lacI; The lac repressor binds to the lac operator to inhibit transcription in E. coli. This inhibition can be relieved by adding lactose or isopropyl-β-D-thiogalactopyranoside (IPTG).
   7333..7366    -  protein_bind   loxP: Cre-mediated recombination occurs in the 8-bp core sequence (GCATACAT). Cre recombinase
   7444..7477    -  protein_bind   loxP: Cre-mediated recombination occurs in the 8-bp core sequence (GCATACAT). Cre recombinase
   7478..7534    -  CDS            lacI (fragment): lac repressor; lacI; The lac repressor binds to the lac operator to inhibit transcription in E. coli. This inhibition can be relieved by adding lactose or isopropyl-β-D-thiogalactopyranoside (IPTG).
   7717..8305    -  rep_origin     ori: high-copy-number ColE1/pMB1/pBR322/pUC origin of replication
   8476..9336    -  CDS            AmpR: β-lactamase; bla; confers resistance to ampicillin, carbenicillin, and related antibiotics
   9337..9441    -  promoter       AmpR promoter: bla
   9536..9571    +  CDS            rop (fragment): Rop protein, which maintains plasmids at low copy number; rop
   9673..9722    +  misc_feature   bom (fragment): basis of mobility region from pBR322
   9723..10887   +  rep_origin     2μ ori: yeast 2μ plasmid origin of replication
  10888..18      -  misc_feature   MCS (fragment) (across the origin): pUC18/19 multiple cloning site
>Addgene plasmid #87298 | pGADT7 Hsh155 K335N | addgene full sequence | sequence record 182564 | Addgene NGS Result
TGCATGCCTGCAGGTCGAGATCCGGGATCGAAGAAATGATGGTAAATGAAATAGGAAATCAAGGAGCATG
AAGGCAAAAGACAAATATAAGGGTCGAACGAAAAATAAAGTGAAAAGTGTTGATATGATGTATTTGGCTT
TGCGGCGCCGAAAAAACGAGTTTACGCAATTGCACAATCATGCTGACTCTGTGGCGGACCCGCGCTCTTG
CCGGCCCGGCGATAACGCTGGGCGTGAGGCTGTGCCCGGCGGAGTTTTTTGCGCCTGCATTTTCCAAGGT
TTACCCTGCGCTAAGGGGCGAGATTGGAGAAGCAATAAGAATGCCGGTTGGGGTTGCGATGATGACGACC
ACGACAACTGGTGTCATTATTTAAGTTGCCGAAAGAACCTGAGTGCATTTGCAACATGAGTATACTAGAA
GAATGAGCCAAGACTTGCGAGACGCGAGTTTGCCGGTGGTGCGAACAATAGAGCGACCATGACCTTGAAG
GTGAGACGCGCATAACCGCTAGAGTACTTTGAAGAGGAAACAGCAATAGGGTTGCTACCAGTATAAATAG
ACAGGTACATACAACACTGGAAATGGTTGTCTGTTTGAGTACGCTTTCAATTCATTTGGGTGTGCACTTT
ATTATGTTACAATATGGAAGGGAACTTTACACTTCTCCTATGCACATATATTAATTAAAGTCCAATGCTA
GTAGAGAAGGGGGGTAACACCCCTCCGCGCTCTTTTCCGATTTTTTTCTAAACCGTGGAATATTTCGGAT
ATCCTTTTGTTGTTTCCGGGTGTACAATATGGACTTCCTCTTTTCTGGCAACCAAACCCATACATCGGGA
TTCCTATAATACCTTCGTTGGTCTCCCTAACATGTAGGTGGCGGAGGGGAGATATACAATAGAACAGATA
CCAGACAAGACATAATGGGCTAAACAAGACTACACCAATTACACTGCCTCATTGATGGTGGTACATAACG
AACTAATACTGTAGCCCTAGACTTGATAGCCATCATCATATCGAAGTTTCACTACCCTTTTTCCATTTGC
CATCTATTGAAGTAATAATAGGCGCATGCAACTTCTTTTCTTTTTTTTTCTTTTCTCTCTCCCCCGTTGT
TGTCTCACCATATCCGCAATGACAAAAAAATGATGGAAGACACTAAAGGAAAAAATTAACGACAAAGACA
GCACCAACAGATGTCGTTGTTCCAGAGCTGATGAGGGGTATCTCGAAGCACACGAAACTTTTTCCTTCCT
TCATTCACGCACACTACTCTCTAATGAGCAACGGTATACGGCCTTCCTTCCAGTTACTTGAATTTGAAAT
AAAAAAAAGTTTGCTGTCTTGCTATCAAGTATAAATAGACCTGCAATTATTAATCTTTTGTTTCCTCGTC
ATTGTTCTCGTTCCCTTTCTTCCTTGTTTCTTTTTCTGCACAATATTTCAAGCTATACCAAGCATACAAT
CAACTCCAAGCTTTGCAAAGATGGATAAAGCGGAATTAATTCCCGAGCCTCCAAAAAAGAAGAGAAAGGT
CGAATTGGGTACCGCCGCCAATTTTAATCAAAGTGGGAATATTGCTGATAGCTCATTGTCCTTCACTTTC
ACTAACAGTAGCAACGGTCCGAACCTCATAACAACTCAAACAAATTCTCAAGCGCTTTCACAACCAATTG
CCTCCTCTAACGTTCATGATAACTTCATGAATAATGAAATCACGGCTAGTAAAATTGATGATGGTAATAA
TTCAAAACCACTGTCACCTGGTTGGACGGACCAAACTGCGTATAACGCGTTTGGAATCACTACAGGGATG
TTTAATACCACTACAATGGATGATGTATATAACTATCTATTCGATGATGAAGATACCCCACCAAACCCAA
AAAAAGAGATCTTTAATACGACTCACTATAGGGCGAGCGCCGCCATGGAGTACCCATACGACGTACCAGA
TTACGCTCATATGGCCATGGAGGCCAGTGAATTCCACCCGGGAATGAGTCATCCGATTCAATTTGTAAAC
GCTAATAATAGCGATAAGAGCCACCAATTAGGCGGTCAATATTCTATTCCTCAGGATTTGAGGGAAAACC
TGCAGAAAGAAGCTGCACGTATTGGTGAGAACGAAAAAGATGTGCTACAGGAAAAAATGGAAACTAGGAC
AGTGCAAAATCGAGAGGATTCATACCACAAAAGAAGGTTTGATATGAAGTTTGAGCCGGATTCCGATACA
CAAACTGTTACGTCTTCAGAAAATACCCAAGACGCTGTCGTGCCAAGGAAAAGAAAATCTCGTTGGGATG
TAAAAGGGTACGAGCCACCTGATGAATCTTCAACAGCGGTCAAAGAAAACTCTGATAGTGCTTTGGTTAA
TGTAGAAGGAATCCATGATTTGATGTTTTTTAAACCTTCTGACCATAAATATTTCGCCGACGTTATATCC
AAAAAACCCATAGATGAGTTAAATAAGGATGAAAAGAAAGAAAGAACCCTGTCGATGTTACTTCTGAAAA
TAAAAAATGGCAATACAGCGAGTAGGAGGACTTCTATGCGGATTTTAACCGATAAAGCTGTTACATTTGG
TCCAGAAATGATATTTAACCGCTTATTGCCCATATTACTAGACAGAAGTTTGGAAGACCAGGAAAGACAT
CTAATGATCAAGACCATAGATCGCGTCCTTTACCAGCTAGGAGATTTAACAAAACCTTACGTTCACAAAA
TACTTGTAGTAGCTGCCCCATTGCTAATAGATGAAGATCCAATGGTTCGTTCAACAGGCCAGGAGATAAT
CACCAATCTGTCTACAGTCGCTGGCCTAAAAACCATTCTAACAGTAATGAGACCTGATATTGAGAATGAG
GATGAGTATGTTAGAAATGTAACTTCAAGAGCGGCGGCTGTGGTGGCAAAAGCCCTTGGTGTTAATCAAT
TGCTTCCTTTCATCAATGCAGCATGCCACTCACGGAAGTCTTGGAAAGCAAGGCATACTGGCATAAATAT
TGTGCAGCAAATAGGTATACTTTTGGGAATAGGTGTCTTGAATCATCTTACTGGGCTGATGAGTTGTATC
AAAGACTGCCTAATGGATGATCACGTTCCGGTGCGAATTGTTACAGCACATACTTTATCAACACTAGCAG
AAAATTCTTATCCATATGGTATCGAAGTTTTCAACGTTGTACTGGAGCCATTATGGAAGGGTATAAGAAG
TCATCGTGGTAAAGTGCTATCTTCTTTTTTAAAAGCTGTTGGATCTATGATCCCATTGATGGACCCAGAG
TATGCCGGTTATTATACCACAGAAGCAATGAGAATAATTAGACGTGAATTCGACTCTCCCGATGATGAAA
TGAAAAAGACCATTCTTTTAGTATTACAAAAATGTAGCGCTGTAGAATCCATAACACCAAAATTTCTGAG
AGAAGAAATCGCGCCAGAATTCTTTCAAAAATTTTGGGTCAGACGAGTGGCATTGGATAGACCATTAAAC
AAAGTTGTTACATATACTACTGTTACATTAGCAAAGAAATTAGGTTGTTCTTATACCATTGATAAATTAT
TAACACCATTGAGAGATGAAGCTGAGCCGTTCAGAACAATGGCTGTCCATGCTGTTACTAGAACAGTAAA
CTTATTAGGGACAGCAGATTTAGATGAGAGATTAGAAACGAGGCTTATTGATGCGCTCTTGATAGCATTT
CAAGAACAAACAAATAGTGATTCTATAATCTTTAAAGGGTTTGGGGCAGTGACGGTGTCACTTGACATCC
GTATGAAACCGTTTTTAGCACCCATTGTGAGTACGATTTTAAATCATTTAAAGCATAAAACTCCCTTGGT
TCGTCAACATGCAGCAGATCTATGTGCCATACTAATACCAGTCATCAAGAACTGTCACGAATTCGAAATG
TTGAATAAATTGAACATTATATTGTATGAATCCTTAGGCGAAGTATATCCAGAGGTATTAGGTTCTATAA
TCAACGCTATGTACTGTATTACTAGCGTAATGGATTTGGATAAACTACAACCTCCTATTAATCAAATTTT
ACCAACCTTAACTCCAATTTTAAGAAACAAGCATAGAAAAGTCGAAGTAAACACTATCAAATTTGTTGGA
CTTATTGGTAAATTAGCACCTACCTATGCACCTCCTAAAGAATGGATGAGAATATGTTTTGAACTATTAG
AACTTTTGAAAAGTACAAATAAAGAAATAAGAAGATCAGCAAATGCCACGTTTGGATTCATTGCTGAAGC
AATTGGACCTCACGATGTTCTTGTTGCGTTATTGAACAATTTAAAGGTTCAAGAACGTCAGTTACGTGTA
TGCACGGCTGTTGCTATCGGTATCGTTGCTAAAGTGTGTGGTCCTTACAACGTGCTGCCAGTAATCATGA
ATGAATACACAACACCAGAGACTAATGTTCAAAACGGTGTTCTCAAGGCCATGTCATTCATGTTTGAGTA
CATTGGTAACATGTCTAAGGATTACATATACTTCATAACACCATTATTAGAAGATGCACTCACCGATAGG
GATTTAGTTCATCGTCAGACAGCGTCGAACGTAATAACCCACTTAGCTTTAAACTGTTCAGGTACAGGTC
ACGAAGATGCCTTCATTCATTTAATGAATCTTCTAATACCCAATATTTTTGAAACTTCACCACATGCTAT
TATGCGTATTTTAGAAGGTTTGGAGGCACTGAGTCAAGCTCTTGGCCCTGGACTATTCATGAACTACATA
TGGGCAGGATTGTTCCATCCAGCGAAGAATGTAAGGAAAGCATTTTGGAGGGTGTATAATAACATGTACG
TAATGTACCAGGACGCCATGGTACCTTTTTACCCCGTTACACCAGACAACAATGAAGAATATATAGAAGA
ACTGGATTTAGTTCTGTGAGGATCCATCGAGCTCGAGCTGCAGATGAATCGTAGATACTGAAAAACCCCG
CAAGTTCACTTCAACTGTGCATCGTGCACCATCTCAATTTCTTTCATTTATACATCGTTTTGCCTTCTTT
TATGTAACTATACTCCTCTAAGTTTCAATCTTGGCCATGTAACCTCTGATCTATAGAATTTTTTAAATGA
CTAGAATTAATGCCCATCTTTTTTTTGGACCTAAATTCTTCATGAAAATATATTACGAGGGCTTATTCAG
AAGCTTTGGACTTCTTCGCCAGAGGTTTGGTCAAGTCTCCAATCAAGGTTGTCGGCTTGTCTACCTTGCC
AGAAATTTACGAAAAGATGGAAAAGGGTCAAATCGTTGGTAGATACGTTGTTGACACTTCTAAATAAGCG
AATTTCTTATGATTTATGATTTTTATTATTAAATAAGTTATAAAAAAAATAAGTGTATACAAATTTTAAA
GTGACTCTTAGGTTTTAAAACGAAAATTCTTATTCTTGAGTAACTCTTTCCTGTAGGTCAGGTTGCTTTC
TCAGGTATAGCATGAGGTCGCTCTTATTGACCACACCTCTACCGGCCGGTCGAAATTCCCCTACCCTATG
AACATATTCCATTTTGTAATTTCGTGTCGTTTCTATTATGAATTTCATTTATAAAGTTTATGTACAAATA
TCATAAAAAAAGAGAATCTTTTTAAGCAAGGATTTTCTTAACTTCTTCGGCGACAGCATCACCGACTTCG
GTGGTACTGTTGGAACCACCTAAATCACCAGTTCTGATACCTGCATCCAAAACCTTTTTAACTGCATCTT
CAATGGCCTTACCTTCTTCAGGCAAGTTCAATGACAATTTCAACATCATTGCAGCAGACAAGATAGTGGC
GATAGGGTTGACCTTATTCTTTGGCAAATCTGGAGCAGAACCGTGGCATGGTTCGTACAAACCAAATGCG
GTGTTCTTGTCTGGCAAAGAGGCCAAGGACGCAGATGGCAACAAACCCAAGGAACCTGGGATAACGGAGG
CTTCATCGGAGATGATATCACCAAACATGTTGCTGGTGATTATAATACCATTTAGGTGGGTTGGGTTCTT
AACTAGGATCATGGCGGCAGAATCAATCAATTGATGTTGAACCTTCAATGTAGGAAATTCGTTCTTGATG
GTTTCCTCCACAGTTTTTCTCCATAATCTTGAAGAGGCCAAAACATTAGCTTTATCCAAGGACCAAATAG
GCAATGGTGGCTCATGTTGTAGGGCCATGAAAGCGGCCATTCTTGTGATTCTTTGCACTTCTGGAACGGT
GTATTGTTCACTATCCCAAGCGACACCATCACCATCGTCTTCCTTTCTCTTACCAAAGTAAATACCTCCC
ACTAATTCTCTGACAACAACGAAGTCAGTACCTTTAGCAAATTGTGGCTTGATTGGAGATAAGTCTAAAA
GAGAGTCGGATGCAAAGTTACATGGTCTTAAGTTGGCGTACAATTGAAGTTCTTTACGGATTTTTAGTAA
ACCTTGTTCAGGTCTAACACTACCTGTACCCCATTTAGGACCACCCACAGCACCTAACAAAACGGCATCA
GCCTTCTTGGAGGCTTCCAGCGCCTCATCTGGAAGTGGGACACCTGTAGCTTCGATAGCAGCACCACCAA
TTAAATGATTTTCGAAATCGAACTTGACATTGGAACGAACATCAGAAATAGCTTTAAGAACCTTAATGGC
TTCGGCTGTGATTTCTTGACCAACGTGGTCACCTGGCAAAACGACGATCTTCTTAGGGGCAGACATTAGA
ATGGTATATCCTTGAAATATATATATATATTGCTGAAATGTAAAAGGTAAGAAAAGTTAGAAAGTAAGAC
GATTGCTAACCACCTATTGGAAAAAACAATAGGTCCTTAAATAATATTGTCAACTTCAAGTATTGTGATG
CAAGCATTTAGTCATGAACGCTTCTCTATTCTATATGAAAAGCCGGTTCCGGCGCTCTCACCTTTCCTTT
TTCTCCCAATTTTTCAGTTGAAAAAGGTATATGCGTCAGGCGACCTCTGAAATTAACAAAAAATTTCCAG
TCATCGAATTTGATTCTGTGCGATAGCGCCCCTGTGTGTTCTCGTTATGTTGAGGAAAAAAATAATGGTT
GCTAAGAGATTCGAACTCTTGCATCTTACGATACCTGAGTATTCCCACAGTTGGGGGATCTCGACTCTAG
CTAGAGGATCAATTCGTAATCATGTCATAGCTGTTTCCTGTGTGAAATTGTTATCCGCTCACAATTCCAC
ACAACATACGAGCCGGAAGCATAAAGTGTAAAGCCTGGGGTGCCTAATGAGTGAGCTAACTCACATTAAT
TGCGTTGCGCTCACTGCCCGCTTTCCAGTCGGGAAACCTGTCGTGCCAGCTGATAACTTCGTATAATGTA
TGCTATACGAAGTTATTAGGTCTGAAGAGGAGTTTACGTCCAGCCAAGCTAGCTTGGCTGCAGGTCGAGC
GGCCGCGATCCGGAACCCTTAATATAACTTCGTATAATGTATGCTATACGAAGTTATCAGCTGCATTAAT
GAATCGGCCAACGCGCGGGGAGAGGCGGTTTGCGTATTGGGCGCTCTTCCGCTTCCTCGCTCACTGACTC
GCTGCGCTCGGTCGTTCGGCTGCGGCGAGCGGTATCAGCTCACTCAAAGGCGGTAATACGGTTATCCACA
GAATCAGGGGATAACGCAGGAAAGAACATGTGAGCAAAAGGCCAGCAAAAGGCCAGGAACCGTAAAAAGG
CCGCGTTGCTGGCGTTTTTCCATAGGCTCCGCCCCCCTGACGAGCATCACAAAAATCGACGCTCAAGTCA
GAGGTGGCGAAACCCGACAGGACTATAAAGATACCAGGCGTTTCCCCCTGGAAGCTCCCTCGTGCGCTCT
CCTGTTCCGACCCTGCCGCTTACCGGATACCTGTCCGCCTTTCTCCCTTCGGGAAGCGTGGCGCTTTCTC
ATAGCTCACGCTGTAGGTATCTCAGTTCGGTGTAGGTCGTTCGCTCCAAGCTGGGCTGTGTGCACGAACC
CCCCGTTCAGCCCGACCGCTGCGCCTTATCCGGTAACTATCGTCTTGAGTCCAACCCGGTAAGACACGAC
TTATCGCCACTGGCAGCAGCCACTGGTAACAGGATTAGCAGAGCGAGGTATGTAGGCGGTGCTACAGAGT
TCTTGAAGTGGTGGCCTAACTACGGCTACACTAGAAGAACAGTATTTGGTATCTGCGCTCTGCTGAAGCC
AGTTACCTTCGGAAAAAGAGTTGGTAGCTCTTGATCCGGCAAACAAACCACCGCTGGTAGCGGTGGTTTT
TTTGTTTGCAAGCAGCAGATTACGCGCAGAAAAAAAGGATCTCAAGAAGATCCTTTGATCTTTTCTACGG
GGTCTGACGCTCAGTGGAACGAAAACTCACGTTAAGGGATTTTGGTCATGAGATTATCAAAAAGGATCTT
CACCTAGATCCTTTTAAATTAAAAATGAAGTTTTAAATCAATCTAAAGTATATATGAGTAAACTTGGTCT
GACAGTTACCAATGCTTAATCAGTGAGGCACCTATCTCAGCGATCTGTCTATTTCGTTCATCCATAGTTG
CCTGACTCCCCGTCGTGTAGATAACTACGATACGGGAGGGCTTACCATCTGGCCCCAGTGCTGCAATGAT
ACCGCGAGACCCACGCTCACCGGCTCCAGATTTATCAGCAATAAACCAGCCAGCCGGAAGGGCCGAGCGC
AGAAGTGGTCCTGCAACTTTATCCGCCTCCATCCAGTCTATTAATTGTTGCCGGGAAGCTAGAGTAAGTA
GTTCGCCAGTTAATAGTTTGCGCAACGTTGTTGCCATTGCTACAGGCATCGTGGTGTCACGCTCGTCGTT
TGGTATGGCTTCATTCAGCTCCGGTTCCCAACGATCAAGGCGAGTTACATGATCCCCCATGTTGTGCAAA
AAAGCGGTTAGCTCCTTCGGTCCTCCGATCGTTGTCAGAAGTAAGTTGGCCGCAGTGTTATCACTCATGG
TTATGGCAGCACTGCATAATTCTCTTACTGTCATGCCATCCGTAAGATGCTTTTCTGTGACTGGTGAGTA
CTCAACCAAGTCATTCTGAGAATAGTGTATGCGGCGACCGAGTTGCTCTTGCCCGGCGTCAATACGGGAT
AATACCGCGCCACATAGCAGAACTTTAAAAGTGCTCATCATTGGAAAACGTTCTTCGGGGCGAAAACTCT
CAAGGATCTTACCGCTGTTGAGATCCAGTTCGATGTAACCCACTCGTGCACCCAACTGATCTTCAGCATC
TTTTACTTTCACCAGCGTTTCTGGGTGAGCAAAAACAGGAAGGCAAAATGCCGCAAAAAAGGGAATAAGG
GCGACACGGAAATGTTGAATACTCATACTCTTCCTTTTTCAATATTATTGAAGCATTTATCAGGGTTATT
GTCTCATGAGCGGATACATATTTGAATGTATTTAGAAAAATAAACAAATAGGGGTTCCGCGCACATTTCC
CCGAAAAGTGCCACCTGACGTCTAAGAAACCATTATTATCATGACATTAACCTATAAAAATAGGCGTATC
ACGAGGCCCTTTCGTCTCGCGCGTTTCGGTGATGACGGTGAAAACCTCTGACACATGCAGCTCCCGGAGA
CGGTCACAGCTTGTCTGTAAGCGGATGCCGGGAGCAGACAAGCCCGTCAGGGCGCGTCAGCGGGTGTTGG
CGGGTGTCGGGGCTGGCTTAACTATGCGGCATCAGAGCAGATTGTACTGAGAGTGCACCATAACGCATTT
AAGCATAAACACGCACTATGCCGTTCTTCTCATGTATATATATATACAGGCAACACGCAGATATAGGTGC
GACGTGAACAGTGAGCTGTATGTGCGCAGCTCGCGTTGCATTTTCGGAAGCGCTCGTTTTCGGAAACGCT
TTGAAGTTCCTATTCCGAAGTTCCTATTCTCTAGCTAGAAAGTATAGGAACTTCAGAGCGCTTTTGAAAA
CCAAAAGCGCTCTGAAGACGCACTTTCAAAAAACCAAAAACGCACCGGACTGTAACGAGCTACTAAAATA
TTGCGAATACCGCTTCCACAAACATTGCTCAAAAGTATCTCTTTGCTATATATCTCTGTGCTATATCCCT
ATATAACCTACCCATCCACCTTTCGCTCCTTGAACTTGCATCTAAACTCGACCTCTACATTTTTTATGTT
TATCTCTAGTATTACTCTTTAGACAAAAAAATTGTAGTAAGAACTATTCATAGAGTGAATCGAAAACAAT
ACGAAAATGTAAACATTTCCTATACGTAGTATATAGAGACAAAATAGAAGAAACCGTTCATAATTTTCTG
ACCAATGAAGAATCATCAACGCTATCACTTTCTGTTCACAAAGTATGCGCAATCCACATCGGTATAGAAT
ATAATCGGGGATGCCTTTATCTTGAAAAAATGCACCCGCAGCTTCGCTAGTAATCAGTAAACGCGGGAAG
TGGAGTCAGGCTTTTTTTATGGAAGAGAAAATAGACACCAAAGTAGCCTTCTTCTAACCTTAACGGACCT
ACAGTGCAAAAAGTTATCAAGAGACTGCATTATAGAGCGCACAAAGGAGAAAAAAAGTAATCTAAGATGC
TTTGTTAGAAAAATAGCGCTCTCGGGATGCATTTTTGTAGAACAAAAAAGAAGTATAGATTCTTTGTTGG
TAAAATAGCGCTCTCGCGTTGCATTTCTGTTCTGTAAAAATGCAGCTCAGATTCTTTGTTTGAAAAATTA
GCGCTCTCGCGTTGCATTTTTGTTTTACAAAAATGAAGCACAGATTCTTCGTTGGTAAAATAGCGCTTTC
GCGTTGCATTTCTGTTCTGTAAAAATGCAGCTCAGATTCTTTGTTTGAAAAATTAGCGCTCTCGCGTTGC
ATTTTTGTTCTACAAAATGAAGCACAGATGCTTCGTTGCT
